Addgene plasmid #211251: pBiT3.1-N_WDR25:1-544
Purpose: Mammalian expression of full-length human WDR25. N-terminal HiBiT tag.
Depositing lab: Cheryl Arrowsmith. Depositing organization: University of Toronto. Publication: A Target Class Ligandability Evaluation of WD40 Repeat-Containing Proteins. Ackloo S, Li F, Szewczyk M, Seitova A, Loppnau P, Zeng H, Xu J, Ahmad S, Arnautova YA, Baghaie AJ, Beldar S, Bolotokova A, Centrella PA, Chau I, Clark MA, Cuozzo JW, Dehghani-Tafti S, Disch JS, Dong A, Dumas A, Feng JA, Ghiabi P, Gibson E, Gilmer J, Goldman B, Green SR, Guie MA, Guilinger JP, Harms N, Herasymenko O, Houliston S, Hutchinson A, Kearnes S, Keefe AD, Kimani SW, Kramer T, Kutera M, Kwak HA, Lento C, Li Y, Liu J, Loup J, Machado RAC, Mulhern CJ, Perveen S, Righetto GL, Riley P, Shrestha S, Sigel EA, Silva M, Sintchak MD, Slakman BL, Taylor RD, Thompson J, Torng W, Underkoffler C, von Rechenberg M, Walsh RT, Watson I, Wilson DJ, Wolf E, Yadav M, Yazdi AK, Zhang J, Zhang Y, Santhakumar V, Edwards AM, Barsyte-Lovejoy D, Schapira M, Brown PJ, Halabelian L, Arrowsmith CH. J Med Chem. 2025 Jan 23;68(2):1092-1112. doi: 10.1021/acs.jmedchem.4c02010. Epub 2024 Nov 4. PubMed 39495097.
Backbone
  Vector backbone: pBiT3.1-N
  Backbone manufacturer: Promega
  Vector type: Mammalian Expression
  Selectable markers: Neomycin (select with G418)
Growth in bacteria
  Bacterial resistance: Kanamycin, 50 μg/mL
  Growth temperature: 37°C
  Growth strain: DH5alpha
  Copy number: High Copy
Gene/Insert
  Gene/Insert name: WDR25:M1-H544
  Species: H. sapiens (human)
  Insert size (bp): 1632
  Mutation: wild type
  Entrez Gene: WDR25 (a.k.a. MGC4645)
  Promoter: CMV
  Tag / fusion protein: MVSGWRLFKKISGSSGGSSG (N terminal on insert)
  Cloning method: Ligation Independent Cloning
  Sequencing primers: 5′ T7; 3′ TTGCTCAGCGGTGGCAGCAG
Resource information
  A portion of this plasmid was derived from a plasmid made by: Integrated DNA Technologies (Synthetic dsDNA)
Terms and licenses: Academic/Nonprofit Terms; Industry Terms: Not Available to Industry
Depositor comments: 5' Cloning Site: Xho1 (not destroyed), 3' Cloning Site: Xba1 (not destroyed).
How to cite: pBiT3.1-N_WDR25:1-544 was a gift from Cheryl Arrowsmith (Addgene plasmid # 211251 ; http://n2t.net/addgene:211251 ; RRID:Addgene_211251)
