[The description below was written by a language model from this plasmid's Addgene catalogue record and pLannotate feature annotations shown in this document.]
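Description:
pBiT3.1-N_WDR25:1-544 is a mammalian expression plasmid built on Promega's pBiT3.1-N backbone, carrying full-length, wild-type human WDR25 (residues M1 to H544, a 1,632 bp insert) fused at its N terminus to the HiBiT peptide through a short glycine/serine linker. The open reading frame was made from synthetic double-stranded DNA and inserted by ligation-independent cloning between XhoI and XbaI sites that remain intact. Expression is driven by the CMV immediate-early enhancer and promoter, followed by a chimeric β-globin/immunoglobulin intron that generally improves transcript processing. A T7 promoter just upstream of the coding sequence serves as a sequencing primer site and could support in vitro transcription. An SV40 polyadenylation signal lies downstream of the insert.

The plasmid replicates in E. coli at high copy from a ColE1/pUC-type origin and is selected with kanamycin, through a neo (nptII) gene under the bacterial EM7 promoter. The catalogue lists neomycin/G418 as the mammalian selectable marker. However, the feature table shows only EM7 directly upstream of neo, and it annotates a separate SV40 promoter–blasticidin S deaminase–synthetic poly(A) cassette that the catalogue fields do not mention, so users should check which drug is appropriate for mammalian selection. A single loxP site is also annotated next to the EM7 promoter, and its role is not stated.

HiBiT is a small peptide that complements the LgBiT fragment to reconstitute NanoLuc luciferase, so the tagged protein can be measured by luminescence in cells or lysates. The plasmid was deposited as part of a study evaluating the ligandability of WD40 repeat proteins, but the record does not specify which assay it was used in.
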