Features (pLannotate 1.2.2; 17 found; start..end, strand, type, name):
     24..105     -  polyA_signal   SV40 poly(A) signal: SV40 polyadenylation signal
    128..211     -  CDS            large T antigen (fragment): large T antigen from SV40 (simian virus 40)
    276..641     +  enhancer       CMV enhancer: human cytomegalovirus immediate early enhancer
    643..842     +  promoter       CMV promoter: human cytomegalovirus (CMV) immediate early promoter
    981..1113    +  intron         chimeric intron: chimera between introns from human β-globin and immunoglobulin heavy chain genes
   1157..1175    +  promoter       T7 promoter: promoter for bacteriophage T7 RNA polymerase
   1250..2881    +  CDS            WDR25: WDR25_HUMAN - Also known as C14orf67 Experimental evidence at protein level: Swiss-Prot protein existence level 1. From Homo sapiens (Human).
   2912..2930    +  misc_feature   MCS (fragment): pUC18/19 multiple cloning site
   2979..3100    -  polyA_signal   SV40 poly(A) signal: SV40 polyadenylation signal
   3123..3191    -  CDS            large T antigen (fragment): large T antigen from SV40 (simian virus 40)
   3215..3248    +  protein_bind   loxP: Cre-mediated recombination occurs in the 8-bp core sequence (GCATACAT). Cre recombinase
   3258..3305    +  promoter       EM7 promoter: synthetic bacterial promoter&nbsp
   3337..4128    +  CDS            neo: KKA2_KLEPN - Also known as kan, nptII. Experimental evidence at protein level: Swiss-Prot protein existence level 1. Resistance to kanamycin, neomycin, paromomycin, ribostamycin, butirosin and gentamicin B. From Klebsiella pneumoniae.
   4289..4877    -  rep_origin     ori: high-copy-number ColE1/pMB1/pBR322/pUC origin of replication
   5003..5051    -  polyA_signal   poly(A) signal: synthetic polyadenylation signal
   5075..5473    -  CDS            BSD: blasticidin S deaminase; Aspergillus terreus BSD; confers resistance to blasticidin
   5504..5861    -  promoter       SV40 promoter: SV40 enhancer and early promoter
>Addgene plasmid #211251 | pBiT3.1-N_WDR25:1-544 | addgene full sequence | sequence record 423403 | Addgene NGS Result
AAGACGCGTTAATTAAGACGTCGGCAGTGAAAAAAATGCTTTATTTGTGAAATTTGTGATGCTATTGCTT
TATTTGTAACCATTATAAGCTGCAATAAACAAGTTAACAACAACAATTGCATTCATTTTATGTTTCAGGT
TCAGGGGGAGGTGTGGGAGGTTTTTTAAAGCAAGTAAAACCTCTACAAATGTGGTATGGCTGATTATGAT
CCGCGGCCGCAATACGTCGACGTTATCAGCTGACTTCGTACGAGAGCCTAGGATTATGGCGCGCCACTAG
TTATTAATAGTAATCAATTACGGGGTCATTAGTTCATAGCCCATATATGGAGTTCCGCGTTACATAACTT
ACGGTAAATGGCCCGCCTGGCTGACCGCCCAACGACCCCCGCCCATTGACGTCAATAATGACGTATGTTC
CCATAGTAACGCCAATAGGGACTTTCCATTGACGTCAATGGGTGGAGTATTTACGGTAAACTGCCCACTT
GGCAGTACATCAAGTGTATCATATGCCAAGTCCGCCCCCTATTGACGTCAATGACGGTAAATGGCCCGCC
TGGCATTATGCCCAGTACATGACCTTACGGGACTTTCCTACTTGGCAGTACATCTACGTATTAGTCATCG
CTATTACCATGGTGATGCGGTTTTGGCAGTACACCAATGGGCGTGGATAGCGGTTTGACTCACGGGGATT
TCCAAGTCTCCACCCCATTGACGTCAATGGGAGTTTGTTTTGGCACCAAAATCAACGGGACTTTCCAAAA
TGTCGTAATAACCCCGCCCCGTTGACGCAAATGGGCGGTAGGCGTGTACGGTGGGAGGTCTATATAAGCA
GAGCTGGTTTAGTGAACCGTCAGATCACTAGAATCTTTATTGCGGTAGTTTATCACAGTTAAATTGCTAA
CGCAGTCAGTGCTTCTGACACAACAGTCTCGAACTTAAGCTGCAGAAGTTGGTCGTGAGGCACTGGGCAG
GTAAGTATCAAGGTTACAAGACAGGTTTAAGGAGACCAATAGAAACTGGGCTTGTCGAGACAGAGAAGAC
TCTTGCGTTTCTGATAGGCACCTATTGGTCTTACTGACATCCACTTTGCCTTTCTCTCCACAGGTGTCCA
CTCCCAGTTCAATTACAGCTCTTAAGGCTAGAGTATTAATACGACTCACTATAGGGGTTAGCGATCGCCA
TGGTGAGCGGCTGGCGGCTGTTCAAGAAGATTAGCGGGAGCTCCGGTGGCTCGAGCGGTATGACAGCAAG
AACTCTGTCTTTAATGGCTTCATTGGTAGCGTATGATGATTCGGACTCGGAGGCTGAGACAGAGCATGCA
GGAAGTTTTAATGCTACCGGCCAGCAGAAAGACACTTCTGGTGTGGCCAGACCACCTGGGCAGGATTTTG
CATCTGGTACACTGGATGTGCCCAAAGCAGGGGCACAGCCCACAAAGCATGGCTCCTGTGAAGACCCAGG
GGGCTATCGCCTTCCATTGGCTCAGCTTGGGAGAAGCGATTGGGGATCTTGCCCCAGCCAGAGGCTACAG
TGGCCCGGGAAGGAGCCTCAAGTCACCTTCCCCATCAAAGAGCCTTCTTGTTCTTCTCTGTGGACGAGCC
ATGTTCCAGCCAGCCACATGCCCCTGGCAGCTGCCCGCTTTAAGCAAGTAAAACTCTCCAGGAACTTTCC
CAAGTCATCTTTCCATGCTCAAAGTGAGTCTGAAACCGTAGGTAAAAATGGCAGCTCTTTTCAGAAGAAA
AAATGTGAGGACTGTGTGGTACCCTATACTCCCAGAAGACTAAGACAGCGGCAGGCATTAAGCACGGAGA
CAGGCAAGGGTAAAGACGTGGAGCCACAGGGGCCCCCTGCAGGGCGTGCCCCAGCCCCTCTCTACGTGGG
CCCGGGAGTGTCTGAGTTTATTCAGCCATATTTGAATAGCCATTATAAAGAAACCACAGTTCCCCGGAAA
GTGCTTTTCCACCTGAGAGGCCACAGGGGCCCTGTCAACACCATTCAGTGGTGTCCAGTCCTTTCTAAGA
GCCACATGCTTCTCTCCACTTCTATGGATAAAACTTTCAAGGTATGGAACGCCGTGGACTCCGGGCACTG
CCTGCAGACCTACTCCCTGCACACAGAGGCAGTGCGGGCCGCCCGGTGGGCTCCCTGTGGCCGGCGCATC
CTCAGTGGTGGCTTTGACTTCGCGCTGCACCTAACAGACCTTGAAACAGGAACCCAGCTATTTAGTGGTC
GAAGTGACTTTAGAATCACTACCTTGAAATTCCATCCAAAAGACCACAACATCTTTTTATGTGGAGGCTT
CAGCTCTGAAATGAAAGCTTGGGATATAAGGACTGGCAAGGTGATGAGAAGCTACAAGGCGACCATCCAG
CAGACCTTGGACATCCTGTTCCTCCGGGAAGGCTCCGAGTTCCTGAGCAGCACAGACGCTTCCACCCGGG
ACTCAGCTGACCGCACCATTATTGCCTGGGATTTCCGGACCTCTGCCAAAATCTCCAACCAGATTTTCCA
CGAGAGGTTCACCTGCCCCAGCCTCGCCTTGCACCCGAGAGAGCCCGTGTTCCTGGCACAGACCAATGGC
AACTACCTGGCCCTTTTCTCCACTGTGTGGCCCTACCGGATGAGCAGACGGCGGCGCTATGAAGGGCACA
AGGTGGAGGGCTACTCAGTGGGCTGCGAGTGCTCCCCAGGCGGTGACTTGCTGGTGACGGGCAGCGCCGA
TGGCCGGGTCCTGATGTACAGCTTCCGCACAGCCAGCCGAGCATGCACACTGCAGGGGCACACACAGGCC
TGTGTCGGCACCACCTATCACCCCGTGCTGCCCTCCGTCCTCGCCACCTGCTCCTGGGGAGGGGACATGA
AGATCTGGCACTAATCTAGAGGTCAAGCTTCGGGGGTTTAAACCTGCAGGCATGCAAGCTGATTTGGCTG
CTGCCACCGCTGAGCAAGGCCGCTTCGAGCAGACATGATAAGATACATTGATGAGTTTGGACAAACCACA
ACTAGAATGCAGTGAAAAAAATGCTTTATTTGTGAAATTTGTGATGCTATTGCTTTATTTGTAACCATTA
TAAGCTGCAATAAACAAGTTAACAACAACAATTGCATTCATTTTATGTTTCAGGTTCAGGGGGAGATGTG
GGAGGTTTTTTTAAGCAAGTAAAACCTCTACAAATGTGGTAAAATCTTAATTAAGACTTCTAATATAACT
TCGTATAGCATACATTATACGAAGTTATGGTTCCACTGTTGACAATTAATCATCGGCATAGTATATCGGC
ATAGTATAATACGACAAGGTGAGGAACTAAACCCAGGAGGCAGATCATGATTGAACAAGATGGATTGCAC
GCAGGTTCTCCGGCCGCTTGGGTGGAGAGGCTATTCGGCTATGACTGGGCACAACAGACAATCGGCTGCT
CTGATGCCGCCGTGTTCCGGCTGTCAGCGCAGGGGCGCCCGGTTCTTTTTGTCAAGACCGACCTGTCCGG
TGCCCTGAATGAACTGCAGGACGAGGCAGCGCGGCTATCGTGGCTGGCCACGACGGGCGTTCCTTGCGCA
GCTGTGCTCGACGTTGTCACTGAAGCGGGAAGGGACTGGCTGCTATTGGGCGAAGTGCCGGGGCAGGATC
TCCTGTCATCTCACCTTGCTCCTGCCGAGAAAGTATCCATCATGGCTGATGCAATGCGGCGGCTGCATAC
GCTTGATCCGGCTACCTGCCCATTCGACCACCAAGCGAAACATCGCATCGAGCGAGCACGTACTCGGATG
GAAGCCGGTCTTGTCGATCAGGATGATCTGGACGAAGAGCATCAGGGGCTCGCGCCAGCCGAACTGTTCG
CCAGGCTCAAGGCGCGCATGCCCGACGGCGAGGATCTCGTCGTGACCCATGGCGATGCCTGCTTGCCGAA
TATCATGGTGGAAAATGGCCGCTTTTCTGGATTCATCGACTGTGGCCGGCTGGGTGTGGCGGACCGCTAT
CAGGACATAGCGTTGGCTACCCGTGATATTGCTGAAGAGCTTGGCGGCGAATGGGCTGACCGCTTCCTCG
TGCTTTACGGTATCGCCGCTCCCGATTCGCAGCGCATCGCCTTCTATCGCCTTCTTGACGAGTTCTTCTG
ATTCGAAATGACCGACCAAGCGACGCCCAACCGGTATCAGCTCACTCAAAGGCGGTAATACGGTTATCCA
CAGAATCAGGGGATAACGCAGGAAAGAACATGTGAGCAAAAGGCCAGCAAAAGGCCAGGAACCGTAAAAA
GGCCGCGTTGCTGGCGTTTTTCCATAGGCTCCGCCCCCCTGACGAGCATCACAAAAATCGACGCTCAAGT
CAGAGGTGGCGAAACCCGACAGGACTATAAAGATACCAGGCGTTTCCCCCTGGAAGCTCCCTCGTGCGCT
CTCCTGTTCCGACCCTGCCGCTTACCGGATACCTGTCCGCCTTTCTCCCTTCGGGAAGCGTGGCGCTTTC
TCATAGCTCACGCTGTAGGTATCTCAGTTCGGTGTAGGTCGTTCGCTCCAAGCTGGGCTGTGTGCACGAA
CCCCCCGTTCAGCCCGACCGCTGCGCCTTATCCGGTAACTATCGTCTTGAGTCCAACCCGGTAAGACACG
ACTTATCGCCACTGGCAGCAGCCACTGGTAACAGGATTAGCAGAGCGAGGTATGTAGGCGGTGCTACAGA
GTTCTTGAAGTGGTGGCCTAACTACGGCTACACTAGAAGGACAGTATTTGGTATCTGCGCTCTGCTGAAG
CCAGTTACCTTCGGAAAAAGAGTTGGTAGCTCTTGATCCGGCAAACAAACCACCGCTGGTAGCGGTGGTT
TTTTTGTTTGCAAGCAGCAGATTACGCGCAGAAAAAAAGGATTTCAAGAAGATCCTTTGATCTTTTCTAC
GGGGTCTGACGCTCAGTGGAACGAAAACTCACGTTAAGGGATTTTGGTCATGAGATTATCAAAAAGGATC
TTCACCTAGATCCTTTTATAGTCCGGAATCGTCACACAAAAAACCAACACACAGATGTAATGAAAATAAA
GATATTTTATTGCGGCCATCGTGATGGCTAGAGTTTAGCCCTCCCACACATAACCAGAGGGCAGCAATTC
ACGAATCCCAACTGCCGTCGGCTGTCCATCACTGTCCTTCACTATGGCTTTGATCCCAGGATGCAGATCG
AGAAGCACCTGTCGGCACCGTCCGCAGGGGCTCAAGATGCCCCTGTTCTCATTTCCGATCGCGACGATAC
AAGTCAGGTTGCCAGCTGCCGCAGCAGCAGCAGTGCCCAGCACCACGAGTTCTGCACAAGGTCCCCCAGT
AAAATGATATACATTGACACCAGTGAAGATGCGGCCGTCGCTAGAGAGAGCTGCGCTGGCGACGCTGTAG
TCTTCAGAGATGGGGATGCTGTTGATTGTAGCCGTTGCTCTTTCAATGAGGGTGGATTCTTCTTGAGACA
AAGGCTTGGCCATGGTGGCGCTAGTGTCAGAAGAATCGAGCTTTTTGCAAAAGCCTAGGCCTCCAAAAAA
GCCTCCTCACTACTTCTGGAATAGCTCAGAGGCCGAGGCGGCCTCGGCCTCTGCATAAATAAAAAAAATT
AGTCAGCCATGGGGCGGAGAATGGGCGGAACTGGGCGGAGTTAGGGGCGGGATGGGCGGAGTTAGGGGCG
GGACTATGGTTGCTGACTAATTGAGATGCATGCTTTGCATACTTCTGCCTGCTGGGGAGCCTGGGGACTT
TCCACACCTGGTTGCTGACTAATTGAGATGCATGCTTTGCATACTTCTGCCTGCTGGGGAGCCTGGGGAC
TTTCCACACCCTAACTGACACACATTCCACAGCTGGTTCTTTCCGCCTCAGAAGGTACCTAACCAAGTTC
CTCTTTCAGAGGTTATTTCAGGCCATGGTGCTGCGC
