>Addgene plasmid #211251 | pBiT3.1-N_WDR25:1-544 | depositor partial sequence | sequence record 411980 | Insert sequence
ATGACAGCAAGAACTCTGTCTTTAATGGCTTCATTGGTAGCGTATGATGATTCGGACTCGGAGGCTGAGA
CAGAGCATGCAGGAAGTTTTAATGCTACCGGCCAGCAGAAAGACACTTCTGGTGTGGCCAGACCACCTGG
GCAGGATTTTGCATCTGGTACACTGGATGTGCCCAAAGCAGGGGCACAGCCCACAAAGCATGGCTCCTGT
GAAGACCCAGGGGGCTATCGCCTTCCATTGGCTCAGCTTGGGAGAAGCGATTGGGGATCTTGCCCCAGCC
AGAGGCTACAGTGGCCCGGGAAGGAGCCTCAAGTCACCTTCCCCATCAAAGAGCCTTCTTGTTCTTCTCT
GTGGACGAGCCATGTTCCAGCCAGCCACATGCCCCTGGCAGCTGCCCGCTTTAAGCAAGTAAAACTCTCC
AGGAACTTTCCCAAGTCATCTTTCCATGCTCAAAGTGAGTCTGAAACCGTAGGTAAAAATGGCAGCTCTT
TTCAGAAGAAAAAATGTGAGGACTGTGTGGTACCCTATACTCCCAGAAGACTAAGACAGCGGCAGGCATT
AAGCACGGAGACAGGCAAGGGTAAAGACGTGGAGCCACAGGGGCCCCCTGCAGGGCGTGCCCCAGCCCCT
CTCTACGTGGGCCCGGGAGTGTCTGAGTTTATTCAGCCATATTTGAATAGCCATTATAAAGAAACCACAG
TTCCCCGGAAAGTGCTTTTCCACCTGAGAGGCCACAGGGGCCCTGTCAACACCATTCAGTGGTGTCCAGT
CCTTTCTAAGAGCCACATGCTTCTCTCCACTTCTATGGATAAAACTTTCAAGGTATGGAACGCCGTGGAC
TCCGGGCACTGCCTGCAGACCTACTCCCTGCACACAGAGGCAGTGCGGGCCGCCCGGTGGGCTCCCTGTG
GCCGGCGCATCCTCAGTGGTGGCTTTGACTTCGCGCTGCACCTAACAGACCTTGAAACAGGAACCCAGCT
ATTTAGTGGTCGAAGTGACTTTAGAATCACTACCTTGAAATTCCATCCAAAAGACCACAACATCTTTTTA
TGTGGAGGCTTCAGCTCTGAAATGAAAGCTTGGGATATAAGGACTGGCAAGGTGATGAGAAGCTACAAGG
CGACCATCCAGCAGACCTTGGACATCCTGTTCCTCCGGGAAGGCTCCGAGTTCCTGAGCAGCACAGACGC
TTCCACCCGGGACTCAGCTGACCGCACCATTATTGCCTGGGATTTCCGGACCTCTGCCAAAATCTCCAAC
CAGATTTTCCACGAGAGGTTCACCTGCCCCAGCCTCGCCTTGCACCCGAGAGAGCCCGTGTTCCTGGCAC
AGACCAATGGCAACTACCTGGCCCTTTTCTCCACTGTGTGGCCCTACCGGATGAGCAGACGGCGGCGCTA
TGAAGGGCACAAGGTGGAGGGCTACTCAGTGGGCTGCGAGTGCTCCCCAGGCGGTGACTTGCTGGTGACG
GGCAGCGCCGATGGCCGGGTCCTGATGTACAGCTTCCGCACAGCCAGCCGAGCATGCACACTGCAGGGGC
ACACACAGGCCTGTGTCGGCACCACCTATCACCCCGTGCTGCCCTCCGTCCTCGCCACCTGCTCCTGGGG
AGGGGACATGAAGATCTGGCAC
